>Addgene plasmid #76266 | MAP4K4 gRNA (BRDN0001162353) | addgene full sequence | sequence record 185508 | Addgene Assembled Sequence
CCCGGGTGCAAAGATGGATAAAGTTTTAAACAGAGAGGAATCTTTGCAGCTAATGGACCTTCTAGGTCTT
GAAAGGAGTGGGAATTGGCTCCGGTGCCCGTCAGTGGGCAGAGCGCACATCGCCCACAGTCCCCGAGAAG
TTGGGGGGAGGGGTCGGCAATTGATCCGGTGCCTAGAGAAGGTGGCGCGGGGTAAACTGGGAAAGTGATG
TCGTGTACTGGCTCCGCCTTTTTCCCGAGGGTGGGGGAGAACCGTATATAAGTGCAGTAGTCGCCGTGAA
CGTTCTTTTTCGCAACGGGTTTGCCGCCAGAACACAGGTAAGTGCCGTGTGTGGTTCCCGCGGGCCTGGC
CTCTTTACGGGTTATGGCCCTTGCGTGCCTTGAATTACTTCCACCTGGCTGCAGTACGTGATTCTTGATC
CCGAGCTTCGGGTTGGAAGTGGGTGGGAGAGTTCGAGGCCTTGCGCTTAAGGAGCCCCTTCGCCTCGTGC
TTGAGTTGAGGCCTGGCCTGGGCGCTGGGGCCGCCGCGTGCGAATCTGGTGGCACCTTCGCGCCTGTCTC
GCTGCTTTCGATAAGTCTCTAGCCATTTAAAATTTTTGATGACCTGCTGCGACGCTTTTTTTCTGGCAAG
ATAGTCTTGTAAATGCGGGCCAAGATCTGCACACTGGTATTTCGGTTTTTGGGGCCGCGGGCGGCGACGG
GGCCCGTGCGTCCCAGCGCACATGTTCGGCGAGGCGGGGCCTGCGAGCGCGGCCACCGAGAATCGGACGG
GGGTAGTCTCAAGCTGGCCGGCCTGCTCTGGTGCCTGGCCTCGCGCCGCCGTGTATCGCCCCGCCCTGGG
CGGCAAGGCTGGCCCGGTCGGCACCAGTTGCGTGAGCGGAAAGATGGCCGCTTCCCGGCCCTGCTGCAGG
GAGCTCAAAATGGAGGACGCGGCGCTCGGGAGAGCGGGCGGGTGAGTCACCCACACAAAGGAAAAGGGCC
TTTCCGTCCTCAGCCGTCGCTTCATGTGACTCCACGGAGTACCGGGCGCCGTCCAGGCACCTCGATTAGT
TCTCGAGCTTTTGGAGTACGTCGTCTTTAGGTTGGGGGGAGGGGTTTTATGCGATGGAGTTTCCCCACAC
TGAGTGGGTGGAGACTGAAGTTAGGCCAGCTTGGCACTTGATGTAATTCTCCTTGGAATTTGCCCTTTTT
GAGTTTGGATCTTGGTTCATTCTCAAGCCTCAGACAGTGGTTCAAAGTTTTTTTCTTCCATTTCAGGTGT
CGTGACGTACGGCCACCATGACCGAGTACAAGCCCACGGTGCGCCTCGCCACCCGCGACGACGTCCCCAG
GGCCGTACGCACCCTCGCCGCCGCGTTCGCCGACTACCCCGCCACGCGCCACACCGTCGATCCGGACCGC
CACATCGAGCGGGTCACCGAGCTGCAAGAACTCTTCCTCACGCGCGTCGGGCTCGACATCGGCAAGGTGT
GGGTCGCGGACGACGGCGCCGCCGTGGCGGTCTGGACCACGCCGGAGAGCGTCGAAGCGGGGGCGGTGTT
CGCCGAGATCGGCCCGCGCATGGCCGAGTTGAGCGGTTCCCGGCTGGCCGCGCAGCAACAGATGGAAGGC
CTCCTGGCGCCGCACCGGCCCAAGGAGCCCGCGTGGTTCCTGGCCACCGTCGGAGTCTCGCCCGACCACC
AGGGCAAGGGTCTGGGCAGCGCCGTCGTGCTCCCCGGAGTGGAGGCGGCCGAGCGCGCCGGGGTGCCCGC
CTTCCTGGAGACCTCCGCGCCCCGCAACCTCCCCTTCTACGAGCGGCTCGGCTTCACCGTCACCGCCGAC
GTCGAGGTGCCCGAAGGACCGCGCACCTGGTGCATGACCCGCAAGCCCGGTGCCTGAACGCGTTAAGTCG
ACAATCAACCTCTGGATTACAAAATTTGTGAAAGATTGACTGGTATTCTTAACTATGTTGCTCCTTTTAC
GCTATGTGGATACGCTGCTTTAATGCCTTTGTATCATGCTATTGCTTCCCGTATGGCTTTCATTTTCTCC
TCCTTGTATAAATCCTGGTTGCTGTCTCTTTATGAGGAGTTGTGGCCCGTTGTCAGGCAACGTGGCGTGG
TGTGCACTGTGTTTGCTGACGCAACCCCCACTGGTTGGGGCATTGCCACCACCTGTCAGCTCCTTTCCGG
GACTTTCGCTTTCCCCCTCCCTATTGCCACGGCGGAACTCATCGCCGCCTGCCTTGCCCGCTGCTGGACA
GGGGCTCGGCTGTTGGGCACTGACAATTCCGTGGTGTTGTCGGGGAAATCATCGTCCTTTCCTTGGCTGC
TCGCCTGTGTTGCCACCTGGATTCTGCGCGGGACGTCCTTCTGCTACGTCCCTTCGGCCCTCAATCCAGC
GGACCTTCCTTCCCGCGGCCTGCTGCCGGCTCTGCGGCCTCTTCCGCGTCTTCGCCTTCGCCCTCAGACG
AGTCGGATCTCCCTTTGGGCCGCCTCCCCGCGTCGACTTTAAGACCAATGACTTACAAGGCAGCTGTAGA
TCTTAGCCACTTTTTAAAAGAAAAGGGGGGACTGGAAGGGCTAATTCACTCCCAACGAAGACAAGATCTG
CTTTTTGCTTGTACTGGGTCTCTCTGGTTAGACCAGATCTGAGCCTGGGAGCTCTCTGGCTAACTAGGGA
ACCCACTGCTTAAGCCTCAATAAAGCTTGCCTTGAGTGCTTCAAGTAGTGTGTGCCCGTCTGTTGTGTGA
CTCTGGTAACTAGAGATCCCTCAGACCCTTTTAGTCAGTGTGGAAAATCTCTAGCAGTACGTATAGTAGT
TCATGTCATCTTATTATTCAGTATTTATAACTTGCAAAGAAATGAATATCAGAGAGTGAGAGGAACTTGT
TTATTGCAGCTTATAATGGTTACAAATAAAGCAATAGCATCACAAATTTCACAAATAAAGCATTTTTTTC
ACTGCATTCTAGTTGTGGTTTGTCCAAACTCATCAATGTATCTTATCATGTCTGGCTCTAGCTATCCCGC
CCCTAACTCCGCCCATCCCGCCCCTAACTCCGCCCAGTTCCGCCCATTCTCCGCCCCATGGCTGACTAAT
TTTTTTTATTTATGCAGAGGCCGAGGCCGCCTCGGCCTCTGAGCTATTCCAGAAGTAGTGAGGAGGCTTT
TTTGGAGGCCTAGGGACGTACCCAATTCGCCCTATAGTGAGTCGTATTACGCGCGCTCACTGGCCGTCGT
TTTACAACGTCGTGACTGGGAAAACCCTGGCGTTACCCAACTTAATCGCCTTGCAGCACATCCCCCTTTC
GCCAGCTGGCGTAATAGCGAAGAGGCCCGCACCGATCGCCCTTCCCAACAGTTGCGCAGCCTGAATGGCG
AATGGG
[124 nt withheld, positions 3367-3490]
C
[91 nt withheld, positions 3492-3582]
A
[49 nt withheld, positions 3584-3632]
CCTTTGACGTTGGAGTCCACGTTCTTT
[37 nt withheld, positions 3660-3696]
ACCCTATCTCGGTCTATTCTTTTGATTTATAAGGGATTTTGCCGATTTCGGCCTATTGGTTAAAAAATGA
GCTGATTTAACAAAAATTTAACGCGAATTTTAACAAAATATTAACGCTTACAATTTAGGTGGCACTTTTC
GGGGAAATGTGCGCGGAACCCCTATTTGTTTATTTTTCTAAATACATTCAAATATGTATCCGCTCATGAG
ACAATAACCCTGATAAATGCTTCAATAATATTGAAAAAGGAAGAGTATGAGTATTCAACATTTCCGTGTC
GCCCTTATTCCCTTTTTTGCGGCATTTTGCCTTCCTGTTTTTGCTCACCCAGAAACGCTGGTGAAAGTAA
AAGATGCTGAAGATCAGTTGGGTGCACGAGTGGGTTACATCGAACTGGATCTCAACAGCGGTAAGATCCT
TGAGAGTTTTCGCCCCGAAGAACGTTTTCCAATGATGAGCACTTTTAAAGTTCTGCTATGTGGCGCGGTA
TTATCCCGTATTGACGCCGGGCAAGAGCAACTCGGTCGCCGCATACACTATTCTCAGAATGACTTGGTTG
AGTACTCACCAGTCACAGAAAAGCATCTTACGGATGGCATGACAGTAAGAGAATTATGCAGTGCTGCCAT
AACCATGAGTGATAACACTGCGGCCAACTTACTTCTGACAACGATCGGAGGACCGAAGGAGCTAACCGCT
TTTTTGCACAACATGGGGGATCATGTAACTCGCCTTGATCGTTGGGAACCGGAGCTGAATGAAGCCATAC
CAAACGACGAGCGTGACACCACGATGCCTGTAGCAATGGCAACAACGTTGCGCAAACTATTAACTGGCGA
ACTACTTACTCTAGCTTCCCGGCAACAATTAATAGACTGGATGGAGGCGGATAAAGTTGCAGGACCACTT
CTGCGCTCGGCCCTTCCGGCTGGCTGGTTTATTGCTGATAAATCTGGAGCCGGTGAGCGTGGGTCTCGCG
GTATCATTGCAGCACTGGGGCCAGATGGTAAGCCCTCCCGTATCGTAGTTATCTACACGACGGGGAGTCA
GGCAACTATGGATGAACGAAATAGACAGATCGCTGAGATAGGTGCCTCACTGATTAAGCATTGGTAACTG
TCAGACCAAGTTTACTCATATATACTTTAGATTGATTTAAAACTTCATTTTTAATTTAAAAGGATCTAGG
TGAAGATCCTTTTTGATAATCTCATGACCAAAATCCCTTAACGTGAGTTTTCGTTCCACTGAGCGTCAGA
CCCCGTAGAAAAGATCAAAGGATCTTCTTGAGATCCTTTTTTTCTGCGCGTAATCTGCTGCTTGCAAACA
AAAAAACCACCGCTACCAGCGGTGGTTTGTTTGCCGGATCAAGAGCTACCAACTCTTTTTCCGAAGGTAA
CTGGCTTCAGCAGAGCGCAGATACCAAATACTGTTCTTCTAGTGTAGCCGTAGTTAGGCCACCACTTCAA
GAACTCTGTAGCACCGCCTACATACCTCGCTCTGCTAATCCTGTTACCAGTGGCTGCTGCCAGTGGCGAT
AAGTCGTGTCTTACCGGGTTGGACTCAAGACGATAGTTACCGGATAAGGCGCAGCGGTCGGGCTGAACGG
GGGGTTCGTGCACACAGCCCAGCTTGGAGCGAACGACCTACACCGAACTGAGATACCTACAGCGTGAGCT
ATGAGAAAGCGCCACGCTTCCCGAAGGGAGAAAGGCGGACAGGTATCCGGTAAGCGGCAGGGTCGGAACA
GGAGAGCGCACGAGGGAGCTTCCAGGGGGAAACGCCTGGTATCTTTATAGTCCTGTCGGGTTTCGCCACC
TCTGACTTGAGCGTCGATTTTTGTGATGCTCGTCAGGGGGGCGGAGCCTATGGAAAAACGCCAGCAACGC
GGCCTTTTTACGGTTCCTGGCCTTTTGCTGGCCTTTTGCTCACATGTTCTTTCCTGCGTTATCCCCTGAT
TCTGTGGATAACCGTATTACCGCCTTTGAGTGAGCTGATACCGCTCGCCGCAGCCGAACGACCGAGCGCA
GCGAGTCAGTGAGCGAGGAAGCGGAAGAGCGCCCAATACGCAAACCGCCTCTCCCCGCGCGTTGGCCGAT
TCATTAATGCAGCTGGCACGACAGGTTTCCCGACTGGAAAGCGGGCAGTGAGCGCAACGCAATTAATGTG
AGTTAGCTCACTCATTAGGCACCCCAGGCTTTACACTTTATGCTTCCGGCTCGTATGTTGTGTGGAATTG
TGAGCGGATAACAATTTCACACAGGAAACAGCTATGACCATGATTACGCCAAGCGCGCAATTAACCCTCA
CTAAAGGGAACAAAAGCTGGAGCTGCAAGCTTAATGTAGTCTTATGCAATACTCTTGTAGTCTTGCAACA
TGGTAACGATGAGTTAGCAACATGCCTTACAAGGAGAGAAAAAGCACCGTGCATGCCGATTGGTGGAAGT
AAGGTGGTACGATCGTGCCTTATTAGGAAGGCAACAGACGGGTCTGACATGGATTGGACGAACCACTGAA
TTGCCGCATTGCAGAGATATTGTATTTAAGTGCCTAGCTCGATACATAAACGGGTCTCTCTGGTTAGACC
AGATCTGAGCCTGGGAGCTCTCTGGCTAACTAGGGAACCCACTGCTTAAGCCTCAATAAAGCTTGCCTTG
AGTGCTTCAAGTAGTGTGTGCCCGTCTGTTGTGTGACTCTGGTAACTAGAGATCCCTCAGACCCTTTTAG
TCAGTGTGGAAAATCTCTAGCAGTGGCGCCCGAACAGGGACTTGAAAGCGAAAGGGAAACCAGAGGAGCT
CTCTCGACGCAGGACTCGGCTTGCTGAAGCGCGCACGGCAAGAGGCGAGGGGCGGCGACTGGTGAGTACG
CCAAAAATTTTGACTAGCGGAGGCTAGAAGGAGAGAGATGGGTGCGAGAGCGTCAGTATTAAGCGGGGGA
GAATTAGATCGCGATGGGAAAAAATTCGGTTAAGGCCAGGGGGAAAGAAAAAATATAAATTAAAACATAT
AGTATGGGCAAGCAGGGAGCTAGAACGATTCGCAGTTAATCCTGGCCTGTTAGAAACATCAGAAGGCTGT
AGACAAATACTGGGACAGCTACAACCATCCCTTCAGACAGGATCAGAAGAACTTAGATCATTATATAATA
CAGTAGCAACCCTCTATTGTGTGCATCAAAGGATAGAGATAAAAGACACCAAGGAAGCTTTAGACAAGAT
AGAGGAAGAGCAAAACAAAAGTAAGACCACCGCACAGCAAGCGGCCGCTGATCTTCAGACCTGGAGGAGG
AGATATGAGGGACAATTGGAGAAGTGAATTATATAAATATAAAGTAGTAAAAATTGAACCATTAGGAGTA
GCACCCACCAAGGCAAAGAGAAGAGTGGTGCAGAGAGAAAAAAGAGCAGTGGGAATAGGAGCTTTGTTCC
TTGGGTTCTTGGGAGCAGCAGGAAGCACTATGGGCGCAGCGTCAATGACGCTGACGGTACAGGCCAGACA
ATTATTGTCTGGTATAGTGCAGCAGCAGAACAATTTGCTGAGGGCTATTGAGGCGCAACAGCATCTGTTG
CAACTCACAGTCTGGGGCATCAAGCAGCTCCAGGCAAGAATCCTGGCTGTGGAAAGATACCTAAAGGATC
AACAGCTCCTGGGGATTTGGGGTTGCTCTGGAAAACTCATTTGCACCACTGCTGTGCCTTGGAATGCTAG
TTGGAGTAATAAATCTCTGGAACAGATTTGGAATCACACGACCTGGATGGAGTGGGACAGAGAAATTAAC
AATTACACAAGCTTAATACACTCCTTAATTGAAGAATCGCAAAACCAGCAAGAAAAGAATGAACAAGAAT
TATTGGAATTAGATAAATGGGCAAGTTTGTGGAATTGGTTTAACATAACAAATTGGCTGTGGTATATAAA
ATTATTCATAATGATAGTAGGAGGCTTGGTAGGTTTAAGAATAGTTTTTGCTGTACTTTCTATAGTGAAT
AGAGTTAGGCAGGGATATTCACCATTATCGTTTCAGACCCACCTCCCAACCCCGAGGGGACCCAGAGAGG
GCCTATTTCCCATGATTCCTTCATATTTGCATATACGATACAAGGCTGTTAGAGAGATAATTAGAATTAA
TTTGACTGTAAACACAAAGATATTAGTACAAAATACGTGACGTAGAAAGTAATAATTTCTTGGGTAGTTT
GCAGTTTTAAAATTATGTTTTAAAATGGACTATCATATGCTTACCGTAACTTGAAAGTATTTCGATTTCT
TGGCTTTATATATCTTGTGGAAAGGACGAAACACCGGCGGGGCTTTACCAGTAACAGTTTTAGAGCTAGA
AATAGCAAGTTAAAATAAGGCTAGTCCGTTATCAACTTGAAAAAGTGGCACCGAGTCGGTGCTTTTTTAA
GCTTGGCGTAACTAGATCTTGAGACAAATGGCAGTATTCATCCACAATTTTAAAAGAAAAGGGGGGATTG
GGGGGTACAGTGCAGGGGAAAGAATAGTAGACATAATAGCAACAGACATACAAACTAAAGAATTACAAAA
ACAAATTACAAAAATTCAAAATTTTCGGGTTTATTACAGGGACAGCAGAGATCCACTTTGGCGCCGGCTC
GAGGGGG
Features (pLannotate 1.2.2; 29 found; start..end, strand, type, name):
     14..80      +  CDS            small t antigen (fragment): SV40 (simian virus 40) small t antigen
    106..317     +  promoter       EF-1α core promoter: core promoter for human elongation factor EF-1α
    318..1256    +  intron         EF-1α intron A: intron upstream of the start codon of human EF-1α
   1278..1877    +  CDS            PuroR (fragment): puromycin N-acetyltransferase; pac from Streptomyces; confers resistance to puromycin
   1893..2481    +  misc_feature   WPRE: woodchuck hepatitis virus posttranscriptional regulatory element
   2532..2551    +  misc_feature   cPPT/CTS (fragment): central polypurine tract and central termination sequence of HIV-1
   2553..2786    +  LTR            3' LTR (ΔU3): self-inactivating 3' long terminal repeat (LTR) from HIV-1
   2864..2985    +  polyA_signal   SV40 poly(A) signal: SV40 polyadenylation signal
   3025..3160    +  rep_origin     SV40 ori: SV40 origin of replication
   3181..3199    -  promoter       T7 promoter: promoter for bacteriophage T7 RNA polymerase
   3207..3362    +  CDS            lacZα (fragment): LacZα fragment of β-galactosidase; lacZ fragment
   3367..3795    +  rep_origin     f1 ori (sequence partly withheld): f1 bacteriophage origin of replication; arrow indicates direction of (+) strand synthesis
   3848..3952    +  promoter       AmpR promoter: bla
   3953..4813    +  CDS            AmpR: β-lactamase; bla; confers resistance to ampicillin, carbenicillin, and related antibiotics
   4984..5572    +  rep_origin     ori: high-copy-number ColE1/pMB1/pBR322/pUC origin of replication
   5755..5847    +  CDS            lacI (fragment): lac repressor; lacI; The lac repressor binds to the lac operator to inhibit transcription in E. coli. This inhibition can be relieved by adding lactose or isopropyl-β-D-thiogalactopyranoside (IPTG).
   5860..5881    +  protein_bind   CAP binding site: CAP binding activates transcription in the presence of cAMP. E. coli catabolite activator protein
   5896..5926    +  promoter       lac promoter: promoter for the E. coli lac operon
   5934..5950    +  protein_bind   lac operator: The lac repressor binds to the lac operator to inhibit transcription in E. coli. This inhibition can be relieved by adding lactose or isopropyl-β-D-thiogalactopyranoside (IPTG). lac repressor encoded by lacI
   5995..6013    +  promoter       T3 promoter: promoter for bacteriophage T3 RNA polymerase
   6041..6267    +  promoter       RSV promoter: Rous sarcoma virus enhancer/promoter
   6268..6448    +  LTR            5' LTR (truncated): truncated 5' long terminal repeat (LTR) from HIV-1
   6495..6620    +  misc_feature   HIV-1 Ψ: packaging signal of human immunodeficiency virus type 1
   6604..6967    +  CDS            HIV-1 gag (fragment): gag protein from human immunodeficiency virus 1; gag
   7113..7346    +  misc_feature   RRE: The Rev response element (RRE) of HIV-1 allows for Rev-dependent mRNA export from the nucleus to the cytoplasm.
   7723..7749    +  CDS            Rev (fragment): human immunodeficiency virus 1 (HIV-1) Rev protein; rev; enhances nuclear export of unspliced and incompletely spliced viral mRNAs
   7753..7993    +  promoter       U6 promoter: RNA polymerase III promoter for human U6 snRNA
   8023..8098    +  misc_RNA       gRNA scaffold: guide RNA scaffold for the Streptococcus pyogenes CRISPR/Cas9 system
   8154..8271    +  misc_feature   cPPT/CTS: central polypurine tract and central termination sequence of HIV-1
