[The description below was written by a language model from this plasmid's Addgene catalogue record and pLannotate feature annotations shown in this document.]
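Description:
MAP4K4 gRNA (BRDN0001162353) is a third-generation lentiviral guide RNA plasmid built on the lentiGuide-Puro backbone and designed to direct Streptococcus pyogenes Cas9 to the human MAP4K4 kinase gene. According to the depositor, the guide was designed against several MAP4K4 reference transcripts. In bacteria the 8.3 kb plasmid is maintained at high copy through a ColE1/pUC-type origin and selected with ampicillin via the β-lactamase gene. An f1 origin, lac promoter/operator remnants, and T7 and T3 promoters are carried over from the cloning backbone.

The lentiviral cassette begins with an RSV promoter fused to a truncated HIV-1 5' LTR, which makes genomic RNA production in packaging cells independent of Tat. This is followed by the Ψ packaging signal, a partial gag sequence, and the RRE for Rev-dependent nuclear export. It ends with a U3-deleted, self-inactivating 3' LTR and an SV40 polyadenylation signal. Between the LTRs, a human U6 RNA polymerase III promoter drives the MAP4K4-specific spacer joined to the Cas9 gRNA scaffold. A cPPT/CTS element aids nuclear import of the viral genome. Downstream, the EF-1α core promoter with its intron A expresses puromycin N-acetyltransferase for selecting transduced mammalian cells, and a WPRE enhances transcript expression.

The plasmid does not encode Cas9, so it must be paired with a separate Cas9 vector or used in cells that already express Cas9. It belongs to a human kinome gRNA collection and is suited to knocking out MAP4K4 through stable lentiviral delivery of the guide.
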