Addgene plasmid #76266: MAP4K4 gRNA (BRDN0001162353)
Purpose: 3rd generation lentiviral gRNA plasmid targeting human MAP4K4
Depositing lab: John Doench & David Root. Depositing organization: Broad Institute. Publication: Optimized sgRNA design to maximize activity and minimize off-target effects of CRISPR-Cas9. Doench JG, Fusi N, Sullender M, Hegde M, Vaimberg EW, Donovan KF, Smith I, Tothova Z, Wilen C, Orchard R, Virgin HW, Listgarten J, Root DE. Nat Biotechnol. 2016 Jan 18. doi: 10.1038/nbt.3437. PubMed 26780180.
Backbone
  Vector backbone: lentiGuide-Puro
  Backbone manufacturer: Zhang Lab (Addgene plasmid # 52963)
  Vector type: Mammalian Expression, Lentiviral, CRISPR
  Selectable markers: Puromycin
Growth in bacteria
  Bacterial resistance: Ampicillin, 100 μg/mL
  Growth temperature: 37°C
  Growth strain: DH5alpha
  Copy number: High Copy
Gene/Insert
  Gene/Insert name: MAP4K4 (alt names: MAP4K4; NM_001242559.1)
  gRNA/shRNA sequence: GCGGGGCTTTACCAGTAACA
  Species: H. sapiens (human)
  Entrez Gene: MAP4K4 (a.k.a. FLH21957, HEL-S-31, HGK, MEKKK4, NIK)
  Promoter: hU6
  Cloning method: Unknown
  Sequencing primers: 5′ U6-F; 3′ pS2-R
Terms and licenses: Academic/Nonprofit Terms; Industry Terms: Not Available to Industry
Depositor comments: The gRNA was designed to target the following Genbank reference sequence(s): NM_001242559.1,NM_001242560.1,NM_004834.4,NM_145686.3,NM_145687.3. Note that this plasmid does NOT contain Cas9. It should be used in conjunction with lentiCas9-Blast (Addgene #52962) or otherwise with cell lines already expressing Cas9. Browse the full kinome gRNA library at http://www.addgene.org/pooled-library/broadgpp-human-kinome/ or visit http://www.broadinstitute.org/rnai/public/ for detailed protocols and information.
How to cite: MAP4K4 gRNA (BRDN0001162353) was a gift from John Doench & David Root (Addgene plasmid # 76266 ; http://n2t.net/addgene:76266 ; RRID:Addgene_76266)
