>Addgene plasmid #76266 | MAP4K4 gRNA (BRDN0001162353) | depositor partial sequence | sequence record 143726 | Target Sequence
GCGGGGCTTTACCAGTAACA
