>Addgene plasmid #76266 | MAP4K4 gRNA (BRDN0001162353) | addgene partial sequence | sequence record 185507 | hU6-F
TAGAAAGTAATAATTTCTTGGGTAGTTTGCAGTTTTAAAATTATGTTTTAAAATGGACTATCATATGCTT
ACCGTAACTTGAAAGTATTTCGATTTCTTGGCTTTATATATCTTGTGGAAAGGACGAAACACCGGCGGGG
CTTTACCAGTAACAGTTTTAGAGCTAGAAATAGCAAGTTAAAATAAGGCTAGTCCGTTATCAACTTGAAA
AAGTGGCACCGAGTCGGTGCTTTTTTAAGCTTGGCGTAACTAGATCTTGAGACAAATGGCAGTATTCATC
CACAATTTTAAAAGAAAAGGGGGGATTGGGGGGTACAGTGCAGGGGAAAGAATAGTAGACATAATAGCAA
CAGACATACAAACTAAAGAATTACAAAAACAAATTACAAAAATTCAAAATTTTCGGGTTTATTACAGGGA
CAGCAGAGATCCACTTTGGCGCCGGCTCGAGGGGGCCCGGGTGCAAAGATGGATAAAGTTTTAAACAGAG
AGGAATCTTTGCAGCTAATGGACCTTCTAGGTCTTGAAAGGAGTGGGAATTGGCTCCGGTGCCCGTCAGT
GGGCAGAGCG
